Addgene plasmid #221723: pCS2+-FLAG3-hsAgo2EF-DY
Purpose: Expression of human Ago2 with E637D and F666Y mutations and N-terminal 3xFLAG tag in zebrafish embryos.
Depositing lab: David Bartel. Depositing organization: Whitehead Institute for Biomedical Research. Publication: A Seed Mismatch Enhances Argonaute2-Catalyzed Cleavage and Partially Rescues Severely Impaired Cleavage Found in Fish. Chen GR, Sive H, Bartel DP. Mol Cell. 2017 Dec 21;68(6):1095-1107.e5. doi: 10.1016/j.molcel.2017.11.032. PubMed 29272705.
Backbone
  Vector backbone: pCS2+
  Vector type: Fish expression
Growth in bacteria
  Bacterial resistance: Ampicillin, 100 μg/mL
  Growth temperature: 37°C
  Growth strain: DH5alpha
  Copy number: High Copy
Gene/Insert
  Gene/Insert name: hsAgo2EF-DY
  Species: H. sapiens (human)
  Mutation: E637D and F666Y in active site
  Entrez Gene: AGO2 (a.k.a. CASC7, EIF2C2, LESKRES, LINC00980, PPD, Q10)
  Promoter: simian CMV IE94
  Tag / fusion protein: 3xFLAG (N terminal on insert)
  Cloning method: Gibson Cloning
  Sequencing primers: 5′ SP6 (5' of insert)
Terms and licenses: Academic/Nonprofit Terms; Industry Terms: Not Available to Industry
How to cite: pCS2+-FLAG3-hsAgo2EF-DY was a gift from David Bartel (Addgene plasmid # 221723 ; http://n2t.net/addgene:221723 ; RRID:Addgene_221723)
