[The description below was written by a language model from this plasmid's Addgene catalogue record and pLannotate feature annotations shown in this document.]
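Description:
pCS2+-FLAG3-hsAgo2EF-DY is a pCS2+-based expression plasmid, catalogued as a fish expression vector, that encodes human Argonaute2 (AGO2) carrying two active-site substitutions, E637D and F666Y, with an N-terminal 3xFLAG tag. It is intended for producing this variant in zebrafish embryos. The plasmid is about 6.8 kb and is maintained in E. coli at high copy through a ColE1/pUC-type origin, with β-lactamase (AmpR) conferring ampicillin selection. An f1 origin and remnants of the lac region (lac promoter and operator, CAP site, lacZα and lacI fragments) are carried over from the backbone.

The coding region sits downstream of the simian cytomegalovirus IE94 enhancer/promoter, which drives Pol II transcription from plasmid DNA in vertebrate cells, and is followed by the SV40 polyadenylation signal. An SP6 promoter lies between the CMV IE94 promoter and the open reading frame. This is the usual pCS2+ arrangement, which also allows in vitro synthesis of sense mRNA for embryo microinjection, although the record does not state which delivery route was used. T7 (partial) and T3 promoters flank the poly(A) region in the opposite orientation. Upstream of AGO2, the automated annotation detects only a FLAG fragment, consistent with the recorded 3xFLAG tag, and also reports a TEV protease site that is not mentioned in the catalogue entry.

AGO2 is the catalytic, guide-RNA-bound core of RISC, which slices highly complementary targets. The associated publication examines AGO2-catalysed cleavage and its severe impairment in fish, so this active-site variant, detectable or purifiable through its FLAG epitope, presumably serves to test how these two residues affect slicing activity.
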