Features (pLannotate 1.2.2; 17 found; start..end, strand, type, name):
     35..53      +  promoter       SP6 promoter: promoter for bacteriophage SP6 RNA polymerase
     93..113     +  CDS            TEV site: tobacco etch virus (TEV) protease recognition and cleavage site
    165..185     +  CDS            FLAG (fragment): FLAG® epitope tag, followed by an enterokinase cleavage site
    192..2765    +  CDS            AGO2 (sequence partly withheld): AGO2_HUMAN - Also known as EIF2C2. Experimental evidence at protein level: Swiss-Prot protein existence level 1. Required for RNA-mediated gene silencing (RNAi) by the RNA- induced silencing complex (RISC). The 'minimal RISC' appears to include AGO2 bound to a short guide RNA such as a microRNA (miRNA) or short interfering RNA (siRNA). These guide RNAs direct RISC to complementary mRNAs that are targets for RISC-mediated gene silencing. The precise mechanism of gene silencing depends on the degree of complementarity between the miRNA or siRNA and its target. Binding of RISC to a perfectly comp
   2800..2817    -  promoter       T7 promoter (fragment): promoter for bacteriophage T7 RNA polymerase
   2822..2956    -  polyA_signal   SV40 poly(A) signal: SV40 polyadenylation signal
   3069..3087    -  promoter       T3 promoter: promoter for bacteriophage T3 RNA polymerase
   3132..3148    -  protein_bind   lac operator: The lac repressor binds to the lac operator to inhibit transcription in E. coli. This inhibition can be relieved by adding lactose or isopropyl-β-D-thiogalactopyranoside (IPTG). lac repressor encoded by lacI
   3156..3186    -  promoter       lac promoter: promoter for the E. coli lac operon
   3201..3222    -  protein_bind   CAP binding site: CAP binding activates transcription in the presence of cAMP. E. coli catabolite activator protein
   3235..3327    -  CDS            lacI (fragment): lac repressor; lacI; The lac repressor binds to the lac operator to inhibit transcription in E. coli. This inhibition can be relieved by adding lactose or isopropyl-β-D-thiogalactopyranoside (IPTG).
   3510..4098    -  rep_origin     ori: high-copy-number ColE1/pMB1/pBR322/pUC origin of replication
   4269..5129    -  CDS            AmpR: β-lactamase; bla; confers resistance to ampicillin, carbenicillin, and related antibiotics
   5130..5234    -  promoter       AmpR promoter: bla
   5287..5715    -  rep_origin     f1 ori (sequence partly withheld): f1 bacteriophage origin of replication; arrow indicates direction of (+) strand synthesis
   5720..5786    -  CDS            lacZα (fragment): LacZα fragment of β-galactosidase; lacZ fragment
   5793..6770    +  promoter       CMV IE94 promoter: enhancer/promoter region of simian cytomegalovirus major immediate early transcription unit IE94
>Addgene plasmid #221723 | pCS2+-FLAG3-hsAgo2EF-DY | addgene full sequence | sequence record 449350 | Addgene NGS Result
CGCCATTCTGCCTGGGGACGTCGGAGCAAGCTTGATTTAGGTGACACTATAGAATACAAGCTACTTGTTC
TTTTTGCAGGATCCCAACGACCGAAAACCTGTATTTTCAGGGCGCCATGGACTACAAAGACCATGACGGA
GATTACAAAGACCACGACATCGACTACAAGGATGACGATGACAAGGGAGGATACTCGGGAGCCGGCCCCG
CACTTGCACCTCCTGCGCCGCCGCCCCCCATCCAAGGATATGCCTTCAAGCCTCCACCTAGACCCGACTT
TGGGACCTCCGGGAGAACAATCAAATTACAGGCCAATTTCTTCGAAATGGACATCCCCAAAATTGACATC
TATCATTATGAATTGGATATCAAGCCAGAGAAGTGCCCGAGGAGAGTTAACAGGGAAATCGTGGAACACA
TGGTCCAGCACTTTAAAACACAGATCTTTGGGGATCGGAAGCCCGTGTTTGACGGCAGGAAGAATCTATA
CACAGCCATGCCCCTTCCGATTGGGAGGGACAAGGTGGAGCTGGAGGTCACGCTGCCAGGAGAAGGCAAG
GATCGCATCTTCAAGGTGTCCATCAAGTGGGTGTCCTGCGTGAGCTTGCAGGCGTTACACGATGCACTTT
CAGGGCGGCTGCCTAGCGTCCCTTTTGAGACGATCCAGGCCCTGGACGTGGTCATGAGGCACTTGCCATC
CATGAGGTACACCCCCGTGGGCCGCTCCTTCTTCACCGCGTCCGAAGGCTGCTCTAACCCTCTTGGCGGG
GGCCGAGAAGTGTGGTTTGGCTTCCATCAGTCCGTCCGGCCTTCTCTCTGGAAAATGATGCTGAATATTG
ATGTGTCAGCAACAGCGTTTTACAAGGCACAGCCAGTAATCGAGTTTGTTTGTGAAGTTTTGGATTTTAA
AAGTATTGAAGAACAACAAAAACCTCTGACAGATTCCCAAAGGGTAAAGTTTACCAAAGAAATTAAAGGT
CTAAAGGTGGAGATAACGCACTGTGGGCAGATGAAGAGGAAGTACCGCGTCTGCAATGTGACCCGGCGGC
CCGCCAGTCACCAAACATTCCCGCTGCAGCAGGAGAGCGGGCAGACGGTGGAGTGCACGGTGGCCCAGTA
TTTCAAGGACAGGCACAAGCTTGTTCTGCGCTACCCCCACCTCCCATGTTTACAAGTCGGACAGGAGCAG
AAACACACCTACCTTCCCCTGGAGGTCTGTAACATTGTGGCAGGACAAAGATGTATTAAAAAATTAACGG
ACAATCAGACCTCAACCATGATCAGAGCAACTGCTAGGTCGGCGCCCGATCGGCAAGAAGAGATTAGCAA
ATTGATGCGAAGTGCAAGTTTCAACACAGATCCATACGTCCGTGAATTTGGAATCATGGTCAAAGATGAG
ATGACAGACGTGACTGGGCGGGTGCTGCAGCCGCCCTCCATCCTCTACGGGGGCAGGAATAAAGCTATTG
CGACCCCTGTCCAGGGCGTCTGGGACATGCGGAAC
[405 nt withheld, positions 1506-1910]
AACAACATCCTGCTGCCCCAGGGCAGGCCGCCGGTGTTCCAGCAGCCCGTCATCTTTCTGGGAGCAGACG
TCACTCACCCCCCCGCCGGGGATGGGAAGAAGCCCTCCATTGCCGCCGTGGTGGGCAGCATGGACGCCCA
CCCCAATCGCTACTGCGCCACCGTGCGCGTGCAGCAGCACCGGCAGGATATCATACAAGACCTGGCCGCC
ATGGTCCGCGAGCTCCTCATCCAGTTCTACAAGTCCACGCGCTTCAAGCCCACCCGCATCATCTATTACC
GCGACGGTGTCTCTGAAGGCCAGTTCCAGCAGGTTCTCCACCACGAGTTGCTGGCCATCCGTGAGGCCTG
TATCAAGCTAGAAAAAGACTACCAGCCCGGGATCACCTTCATCGTGGTGCAGAAGAGGCACCACACCCGG
CTCTTCTGCACTGACAAGAACGAGCGGGTTGGGAAAAGTGGAAACATTCCAGCAGGCACGACTGTGGACA
CGAAAATCACCCACCCCACCGAGTTCGACTTCTACCTGTGTAGTCACGCTGGCATCCAGGGGACAAGCAG
GCCTTCGCACTATCACGTCCTCTGGGACGACAATCGTTTCTCCTCTGATGAGCTGCAGATCCTAACCTAC
CAGCTGTGTCACACCTACGTGCGCTGCACACGCTCCGTGTCCATCCCAGCGCCAGCATACTACGCTCACC
TGGTGGCCTTCCGGGCCAGGTACCACCTGGTGGATAAGGAACATGACAGTGCTGAAGGAAGCCATACCTC
TGGGCAGAGTAACGGGCGAGACCACCAAGCACTGGCCAAGGCGGTCCAGGTTCACCAAGACACTCTGCGC
ACCATGTACTTTGCTTGATAGGATCGAATCGGACTTTCGAATTCTAGAACTATAGTGAGTCGTATTACGT
AGATCCAGACATGATAAGATACATTGATGAGTTTGGACAAACCACAACTAGAATGCAGTGAAAAAAATGC
TTTATTTGTGAAATTTGTGATGCTATTGCTTTATTTGTAACCATTATAAGCTGCAATAAACAAGTTAACA
ACAACAATTGCATTCATTTTATGTTTCAGGTTCAGGGGGAGGTGTGGGAGGTTTTTTAATTCGCGGCCGC
GGCGCCAATGCATTGGGCCCGGTACCCAGCTTTTGTTCCCTTTAGTGAGGGTTAATTGCGCGCTTGGCGT
AATCATGGTCATAGCTGTTTCCTGTGTGAAATTGTTATCCGCTCACAATTCCACACAACATACGAGCCGG
GAGCATAAAGTGTAAAGCCTGGGGTGCCTAATGAGTGAGCTAACTCACATTAATTGCGTTGCGCTCACTG
CCCGCTTTCCAGTCGGGAAACCTGTCGTGCCAGCTGCATTAATGAATCGGCCAACGCGCGGGGAGAGGCG
GTTTGCGTATTGGGCGCTCTTCCGCTTCCTCGCTCACTGACTCGCTGCGCTCGGTCGTTCGGCTGCGGCG
AGCGGTATCAGCTCACTCAAAGGCGGTAATACGGTTATCCACAGAATCAGGGGATAACGCAGGAAAGAAC
ATGTGAGCAAAAGGCCAGCAAAAGGCCAGGAACCGTAAAAAGGCCGCGTTGCTGGCGTTTTTCCATAGGC
TCCGCCCCCCTGACGAGCATCACAAAAATCGACGCTCAAGTCAGAGGTGGCGAAACCCGACAGGACTATA
AAGATACCAGGCGTTTCCCCCTGGAAGCTCCCTCGTGCGCTCTCCTGTTCCGACCCTGCCGCTTACCGGA
TACCTGTCCGCCTTTCTCCCTTCGGGAAGCGTGGCGCTTTCTCATAGCTCACGCTGTAGGTATCTCAGTT
CGGTGTAGGTCGTTCGCTCCAAGCTGGGCTGTGTGCACGAACCCCCCGTTCAGCCCGACCGCTGCGCCTT
ATCCGGTAACTATCGTCTTGAGTCCAACCCGGTAAGACACGACTTATCGCCACTGGCAGCAGCCACTGGT
AACAGGATTAGCAGAGCGAGGTATGTAGGCGGTGCTACAGAGTTCTTGAAGTGGTGGCCTAACTACGGCT
ACACTAGAAGAACAGTATTTGGTATCTGCGCTCTGCTGAAGCCAGTTACCTTCGGAAAAAGAGTTGGTAG
CTCTTGATCCGGCAAACAAACCACCGCTGGTAGCGGTGGTTTTTTTGTTTGCAAGCAGCAGATTACGCGC
AGAAAAAAAGGATCTCAAGAAGATCCTTTGATCTTTTCTACGGGGTCTGACGCTCAGTGGAACGAAAACT
CACGTTAAGGGATTTTGGTCATGAGATTATCAAAAAGGATCTTCACCTAGATCCTTTTAAATTAAAAATG
AAGTTTTAAATCAATCTAAAGTATATATGAGTAAACTTGGTCTGACAGTTACCAATGCTTAATCAGTGAG
GCACCTATCTCAGCGATCTGTCTATTTCGTTCATCCATAGTTGCCTGACTCCCCGTCGTGTAGATAACTA
CGATACGGGAGGGCTTACCATCTGGCCCCAGTGCTGCAATGATACCGCGAGACCCACGCTCACCGGCTCC
AGATTTATCAGCAATAAACCAGCCAGCCGGAAGGGCCGAGCGCAGAAGTGGTCCTGCAACTTTATCCGCC
TCCATCCAGTCTATTAATTGTTGCCGGGAAGCTAGAGTAAGTAGTTCGCCAGTTAATAGTTTGCGCAACG
TTGTTGCCATTGCTACAGGCATCGTGGTGTCACGCTCGTCGTTTGGTATGGCTTCATTCAGCTCCGGTTC
CCAACGATCAAGGCGAGTTACATGATCCCCCATGTTGTGCAAAAAAGCGGTTAGCTCCTTCGGTCCTCCG
ATCGTTGTCAGAAGTAAGTTGGCCGCAGTGTTATCACTCATGGTTATGGCAGCACTGCATAATTCTCTTA
CTGTCATGCCATCCGTAAGATGCTTTTCTGTGACTGGTGAGTACTCAACCAAGTCATTCTGAGAATAGTG
TATGCGGCGACCGAGTTGCTCTTGCCCGGCGTCAATACGGGATAATACCGCGCCACATAGCAGAACTTTA
AAAGTGCTCATCATTGGAAAACGTTCTTCGGGGCGAAAACTCTCAAGGATCTTACCGCTGTTGAGATCCA
GTTCGATGTAACCCACTCGTGCACCCAACTGATCTTCAGCATCTTTTACTTTCACCAGCGTTTCTGGGTG
AGCAAAAACAGGAAGGCAAAATGCCGCAAAAAAGGGAATAAGGGCGACACGGAAATGTTGAATACTCATA
CTCTTCCTTTTTCAATATTATTGAAGCATTTATCAGGGTTATTGTCTCATGAGCGGATACATATTTGAAT
GTATTTAGAAAAATAAACAAATAGGGGTTCCGCGCACATTTCCCCGAAAAGTGCCACCTAAATTGTAAGC
GTTAATATTTTGTTAAAATTCGCGTTAAATTTTTGTTAAATCAGCTCATTTTTTAACCAATAGGCCGAAA
TCGGCAAAATCCCTTATAAATCAAAAGAATAGACCGAGATAGGGT
[37 nt withheld, positions 5386-5422]
AAAGAACGTGGACTCCAACGTCAAAGG
[49 nt withheld, positions 5450-5498]
T
[91 nt withheld, positions 5500-5590]
G
[124 nt withheld, positions 5592-5715]
CCCATTCGCCATTCAGGCTGCGCAACTGTTGGGAAGGGCGATCGGTGCGGGCCTCTTCGCTATTACGCCA
GTCGACCGCCAATTCAATATGGCGTATATGGACTCATGCCAATTCAATATGGTGGATCTGGACCTGTGCC
AATTCAATATGGCGTATATGGACTCGTGCCAATTCAATATGGTGGATCTGGACCCCAGCCAATTCAATAT
GGCGGACTTGGCACCATGCCAATTCAATATGGCGGACCTGGCACTGTGCCAACTGGGGAGGGGTCTACTT
GGCACGGTGCCAAGTTTGAGGAGGGGTCTTGGCCCTGTGCCAAGTCCGCCATATTGAATTGGCATGGTGC
CAATAATGGCGGCCATATTGGCTATATGCCAGGATCAATATATAGGCAATATCCAATATGGCCCTATGCC
AATATGGCTATTGGCCAGGTTCAATACTATGTATTGGCCCTATGCCATATAGTATTCCATATATGGGTTT
TCCTATTGACGTAGATAGCCCCTCCCAATGGGCGGTCCCATATACCATATATGGGGCTTCCTAATACCGC
CCATAGCCACTCCCCCATTGACGTCAATGGTCTCTATATATGGTCTTTCCTATTGACGTCATATGGGCGG
TCCTATTGACGTATATGGCGCCTCCCCCATTGACGTCAATTACGGTAAATGGCCCGCCTGGCTCAATGCC
CATTGACGTCAATAGGACCACCCACCATTGACGTCAATGGGATGGCTCATTGCCCATTCATATCCGTTCT
CACGCCCCCTATTGACGTCAATGACGGTAAATGGCCCACTTGGCAGTACATCAATATCTATTAATAGTAA
CTTGGCAAGTACATTACTATTGGAAGTACGCCAGGGTACATTGGCAGTACTCCCATTGACGTCAATGGCG
GTAAATGGCCCGCGATGGCTGCCAAGTACATCCCCATTGACGTCAATGGGGAGGGGCAATGACGCAAATG
GGCGTTCCATTGACGTAAATGGGCGGTAGGCGTGCCTAATGGGAGGTCTATATAAGCAATGCTCGTTTAG
GGAAC
